>Addgene plasmid #194363 | pcDNA3_SP-DRD2-NTEV-TCS-GV-2xHA | addgene full sequence | sequence record 381607 | Addgene NGS Result
GACGGATCGGGAGATCTCCCGATCCCCTATGGTGCACTCTCAGTACAATCTGCTCTGATGCCGCATAGTT
AAGCCAGTATCTGCTCCCTGCTTGTGTGTTGGAGGTCGCTGAGTAGTGCGCGAGCAAAATTTAAGCTACA
ACAAGGCAAGGCTTGACCGACAATTGCATGAAGAATCTGCTTAGGGTTAGGCGTTTTGCGCTGCTTCGCG
ATGTACGGGCCAGATATACGCGTTGACATTGATTATTGACTAGTTATTAATAGTAATCAATTACGGGGTC
ATTAGTTCATAGCCCATATATGGAGTTCCGCGTTACATAACTTACGGTAAATGGCCCGCCTGGCTGACCG
CCCAACGACCCCCGCCCATTGACGTCAATAATGACGTATGTTCCCATAGTAACGCCAATAGGGACTTTCC
ATTGACGTCAATGGGTGGAGTATTTACGGTAAACTGCCCACTTGGCAGTACATCAAGTGTATCATATGCC
AAGTACGCCCCCTATTGACGTCAATGACGGTAAATGGCCCGCCTGGCATTATGCCCAGTACATGACCTTA
TGGGACTTTCCTACTTGGCAGTACATCTACGTATTAGTCATCGCTATTACCATGGTGATGCGGTTTTGGC
AGTACATCAATGGGCGTGGATAGCGGTTTGACTCACGGGGATTTCCAAGTCTCCACCCCATTGACGTCAA
TGGGAGTTTGTTTTGGCACCAAAATCAACGGGACTTTCCAAAATGTCGTAACAACTCCGCCCCATTGACG
CAAATGGGCGGTAGGCGTGTACGGTGGGAGGTCTATATAAGCAGAGCTCTCTGGCTAACTAGAGAACCCA
CTGCTTACTGGCTTATCGAAATTAATACGACTCACTATAGGGAGACCCAAGCTTGGTACCGAGCTCGGAT
CCCACATCAACAAGTTTGTACAAAAAAGCAGGCTCCACCATGAAGACGATCATCGCCCTGAGCTACATCT
TCTGCCTGGTATTCGCCGACTACAAGGACGATGATGACGCCAGCATCGATATGGATCCACTGAATCTGTC
CTGGTATGATGATGATCTGGAGAGGCAGAACTGGAGCCGGCCCTTCAACGGGTCAGACGGGAAGGCGGAC
AGACCCCACTACAACTACTATGCCACACTGCTCACCCTGCTCATCGCTGTCATCGTCTTCGGCAACGTGC
TGGTGTGCATGGCTGTGTCTAGAGAGAAGGCGCTGCAGACCACCACCAACTACCTGATCGTCAGCCTCGC
AGTGGCCGACCTCCTCGTCGCCACACTGGTCATGCCCTGGGTTGTCTACCTGGAGGTGGTAGGTGAGTGG
AAATTCAGCAGGATTCACTGTGACATCTTCGTCACTCTGGACGTCATGATGTGCACGGCGAGCATCCTGA
ACTTGTGTGCCATCAGCATCGACAGGTACACAGCTGTGGCCATGCCCATGCTGTACAATACGCGCTACAG
CTCCAAGCGCCGGGTCACCGTCATGATCTCCATCGTCTGGGTCCTGTCCTTCACCATCTCCTGCCCACTC
CTCTTCGGACTCAATAACGCAGACCAGAACGAGTGCATCATTGCCAACCCGGCCTTCGTGGTCTACTCCT
CCATCGTCTCCTTCTACGTGCCCTTCATTGTCACCCTGCTGGTCTACATCAAGATCTACATTGTCCTCCG
CAGACGCCGCAAGCGAGTCAACACCAAACGCAGCAGCCGAGCTTTCAGGGCCCACCTGAGGGCTCCACTA
AAGGAGGCTGCCCGGCGAGCCCAGGAGCTGGAGATGGAGATGCTCTCCAGCACCAGCCCACCCGAGAGGA
CCCGGTACAGCCCCATCCCACCCAGCCACCACCAGCTGACTCTCCCCGACCCGTCCCACCACGGTCTCCA
CAGCACTCCTGACAGCCCCGCCAAACCAGAGAAGAATGGGCATGCCAAAGACCACCCCAAGATTGCCAAG
ATCTTTGAGATCCAGACCATGCCCAATGGCAAAACCCGGACCTCCCTCAAGACCATGAGCCGTAGGAAGC
TCTCCCAGCAGAAGGAGAAGAAAGCCACTCAGATGCTCGCCATTGTTCTCGGCGTGTTCATCATCTGCTG
GCTGCCCTTCTTCATCACACACATCCTGAACATACACTGTGACTGCAACATCCCGCCTGTCCTGTACAGC
GCCTTCACGTGGCTGGGCTATGTCAACAGCGCCGTGAACCCCATCATCTACACCACCTTCAACATTGAGT
TCCGCAAGGCCTTCCTGAAGATCCTCCACTGCGACCCAGCTTTCTTGTACAAAGTGGTTGATGTCGGAGG
TGGAGGTAGCGGAGGTGGAGGTAGCGGAGAGAGCTTGTTTAAGGGACCACGTGATTACAACCCGATATCG
AGCACCATTTGTCATTTGACGAATGAATCTGATGGGCACACAACATCGTTGTATGGTATTGGATTTGGTC
CCTTCATCATTACAAACAAGCACTTGTTTCGTCGCAATAATGGAACACTGTTGGTCCAATCACTACATGG
TGTATTCAAGGTCAAGGACACCACGACTTTGCAACAACACCTCATTGATGGGAGGGACATGATGATTATT
CGCATGCCTAAGGATTTCCCACCATTTCCTCAAAAGCTGAAATTTAGAGAGCCACAAAGGGAAGAGCGCA
TATGTCTTGTGACAACCAACTTCCAAGCTCCCGAGAACCTGTACTTCCAGGGTTCTAGAGAACAGAAGCT
GATCTCAGAAGAGGATCTGGCCCGGGCCATGAAGCTACTGTCTTCTATCGAACAAGCATGCGATATTTGC
CGACTTAAAAAGCTCAAGTGCTCCAAAGAAAAACCGAAGTGCGCCAAGTGTCTGAAGAACAACTGGGAGT
GTCGCTACTCTCCCAAAACCAAAAGGTCTCCGCTGACTAGGGCACATCTGACAGAAGTGGAATCAAGGCT
AGAAAGACTGGAACAGCTATTTCTACTGATTTTTCCTCGAGAAGACCTTGACATGATTTTGAAAATGGAT
TCTTTACAGGATATAAAAGCATTGTTAACAGGATTATTTGTACAAGATAATGTGAATAAAGATGCCGTCA
CAGATAGATTGGCTTCAGTGGAGACTGATATGCCTCTAACATTGAGACAGCATAGAATAAGTGCGACATC
ATCATCGGAAGAGAGTAGTAACAAAGGTCAAAGACAGTTGACTGTATCGCCGGAATTCCCGGGGATCAGC
TTGATAATTCGATTCACCATGCCCAAGAAGAAGAGGAAGGTGGCGTACAGCCGCGCGCGTACGAAAAACA
ATTACGGGTCTACCATCGAGGGCCTGCTCGATCTCCCGGACGACGACGCCCCCGAAGAGGCGGGGCTGGC
GGCTCCGCGCCTGTCCTTTCTCCCCGCGGGACACACGCGCAGACTGTCGACGGCCCCCCCGACCGATGTC
AGCCTGGGGGACGAGCTCCACTTAGACGGCGAGGACGTCGCGATGGCGCATGCCGACGCGCTAGACGATT
TCGATCTGGACATGTTGGGGGACGGGGATTCCCCGGGTCCGGGATTTACCCCCCACGACTCCGCCCCCTA
CGGCGCTCTGGATATGGCCGACTTCGAGTTTGAGCAGATGTTTACCGATGCCCTTGGAATTGACGAGTAC
GGTGGGGGCTACCCATACGATGTTCCTGACTATGCGGGCTATCCCTATGACGTCCCGGACTATGCATGAG
GGCCCTATTCTATAGTGTCACCTAAATGCTAGAGCTCGCTGATCAGCCTCGACTGTGCCTTCTAGTTGCC
AGCCATCTGTTGTTTGCCCCTCCCCCGTGCCTTCCTTGACCCTGGAAGGTGCCACTCCCACTGTCCTTTC
CTAATAAAATGAGGAAATTGCATCGCATTGTCTGAGTAGGTGTCATTCTATTCTGGGGGGTGGGGTGGGG
CAGGACAGCAAGGGGGAGGATTGGGAAGACAATAGCAGGCATGCTGGGGATGCGGTGGGCTCTATGGCTT
CTGAGGCGGAAAGAACCAGCTGGGGCTCTAGGGGGTATCCCC
[124 nt withheld, positions 4033-4156]
C
[91 nt withheld, positions 4158-4248]
A
[49 nt withheld, positions 4250-4298]
CCTTTGACGTTGGAGTCCACGTTCTTT
[37 nt withheld, positions 4326-4362]
ACCCTATCTCGGTCTATTCTTTTGATTTATAAGGGATTTTGCCGATTTCGGCCTATTGGTTAAAAAATGA
GCTGATTTAACAAAAATTTAACGCGAATTAATTCTGTGGAATGTGTGTCAGTTAGGGTGTGGAAAGTCCC
CAGGCTCCCCAGCAGGCAGAAGTATGCAAAGCATGCATCTCAATTAGTCAGCAACCAGGTGTGGAAAGTC
CCCAGGCTCCCCAGCAGGCAGAAGTATGCAAAGCATGCATCTCAATTAGTCAGCAACCATAGTCCCGCCC
CTAACTCCGCCCATCCCGCCCCTAACTCCGCCCAGTTCCGCCCATTCTCCGCCCCATGGCTGACTAATTT
TTTTTATTTATGCAGAGGCCGAGGCCGCCTCTGCCTCTGAGCTATTCCAGAAGTAGTGAGGAGGCTTTTT
TGGAGGCCTAGGCTTTTGCAAAAAGCTCCCGGGAGCTTGTATATCCATTTTCGGATCTGATCAAGAGACA
GGATGAGGATCGTTTCGCATGATTGAACAAGATGGATTGCACGCAGGTTCTCCGGCCGCTTGGGTGGAGA
GGCTATTCGGCTATGACTGGGCACAACAGACAATCGGCTGCTCTGATGCCGCCGTGTTCCGGCTGTCAGC
GCAGGGGCGCCCGGTTCTTTTTGTCAAGACCGACCTGTCCGGTGCCCTGAATGAACTGCAGGACGAGGCA
GCGCGGCTATCGTGGCTGGCCACGACGGGCGTTCCTTGCGCAGCTGTGCTCGACGTTGTCACTGAAGCGG
GAAGGGACTGGCTGCTATTGGGCGAAGTGCCGGGGCAGGATCTCCTGTCATCTCACCTTGCTCCTGCCGA
GAAAGTATCCATCATGGCTGATGCAATGCGGCGGCTGCATACGCTTGATCCGGCTACCTGCCCATTCGAC
CACCAAGCGAAACATCGCATCGAGCGAGCACGTACTCGGATGGAAGCCGGTCTTGTCGATCAGGATGATC
TGGACGAAGAGCATCAGGGGCTCGCGCCAGCCGAACTGTTCGCCAGGCTCAAGGCGCGCATGCCCGACGG
CGAGGATCTCGTCGTGACCCATGGCGATGCCTGCTTGCCGAATATCATGGTGGAAAATGGCCGCTTTTCT
GGATTCATCGACTGTGGCCGGCTGGGTGTGGCGGACCGCTATCAGGACATAGCGTTGGCTACCCGTGATA
TTGCTGAAGAGCTTGGCGGCGAATGGGCTGACCGCTTCCTCGTGCTTTACGGTATCGCCGCTCCCGATTC
GCAGCGCATCGCCTTCTATCGCCTTCTTGACGAGTTCTTCTGAGCGGGACTCTGGGGTTCGAAATGACCG
ACCAAGCGACGCCCAACCTGCCATCACGAGATTTCGATTCCACCGCCGCCTTCTATGAAAGGTTGGGCTT
CGGAATCGTTTTCCGGGACGCCGGCTGGATGATCCTCCAGCGCGGGGATCTCATGCTGGAGTTCTTCGCC
CACCCCAACTTGTTTATTGCAGCTTATAATGGTTACAAATAAAGCAATAGCATCACAAATTTCACAAATA
AAGCATTTTTTTCACTGCATTCTAGTTGTGGTTTGTCCAAACTCATCAATGTATCTTATCATGTCTGTAT
ACCGTCGACCTCTAGCTAGAGCTTGGCGTAATCATGGTCATAGCTGTTTCCTGTGTGAAATTGTTATCCG
CTCACAATTCCACACAACATACGAGCCGGAAGCATAAAGTGTAAAGCCTGGGGTGCCTAATGAGTGAGCT
AACTCACATTAATTGCGTTGCGCTCACTGCCCGCTTTCCAGTCGGGAAACCTGTCGTGCCAGCTGCATTA
ATGAATCGGCCAACGCGCGGGGAGAGGCGGTTTGCGTATTGGGCGCTCTTCCGCTTCCTCGCTCACTGAC
TCGCTGCGCTCGGTCGTTCGGCTGCGGCGAGCGGTATCAGCTCACTCAAAGGCGGTAATACGGTTATCCA
CAGAATCAGGGGATAACGCAGGAAAGAACATGTGAGCAAAAGGCCAGCAAAAGGCCAGGAACCGTAAAAA
GGCCGCGTTGCTGGCGTTTTTCCATAGGCTCCGCCCCCCTGACGAGCATCACAAAAATCGACGCTCAAGT
CAGAGGTGGCGAAACCCGACAGGACTATAAAGATACCAGGCGTTTCCCCCTGGAAGCTCCCTCGTGCGCT
CTCCTGTTCCGACCCTGCCGCTTACCGGATACCTGTCCGCCTTTCTCCCTTCGGGAAGCGTGGCGCTTTC
TCATAGCTCACGCTGTAGGTATCTCAGTTCGGTGTAGGTCGTTCGCTCCAAGCTGGGCTGTGTGCACGAA
CCCCCCGTTCAGCCCGACCGCTGCGCCTTATCCGGTAACTATCGTCTTGAGTCCAACCCGGTAAGACACG
ACTTATCGCCACTGGCAGCAGCCACTGGTAACAGGATTAGCAGAGCGAGGTATGTAGGCGGTGCTACAGA
GTTCTTGAAGTGGTGGCCTAACTACGGCTACACTAGAAGAACAGTATTTGGTATCTGCGCTCTGCTGAAG
CCAGTTACCTTCGGAAAAAGAGTTGGTAGCTCTTGATCCGGCAAACAAACCACCGCTGGTAGCGGTGGTT
TTTTTGTTTGCAAGCAGCAGATTACGCGCAGAAAAAAAGGATCTCAAGAAGATCCTTTGATCTTTTCTAC
GGGGTCTGACGCTCAGTGGAACGAAAACTCACGTTAAGGGATTTTGGTCATGAGATTATCAAAAAGGATC
TTCACCTAGATCCTTTTAAATTAAAAATGAAGTTTTAAATCAATCTAAAGTATATATGAGTAAACTTGGT
CTGACAGTTACCAATGCTTAATCAGTGAGGCACCTATCTCAGCGATCTGTCTATTTCGTTCATCCATAGT
TGCCTGACTCCCCGTCGTGTAGATAACTACGATACGGGAGGGCTTACCATCTGGCCCCAGTGCTGCAATG
ATACCGCGAGACCCACGCTCACCGGCTCCAGATTTATCAGCAATAAACCAGCCAGCCGGAAGGGCCGAGC
GCAGAAGTGGTCCTGCAACTTTATCCGCCTCCATCCAGTCTATTAATTGTTGCCGGGAAGCTAGAGTAAG
TAGTTCGCCAGTTAATAGTTTGCGCAACGTTGTTGCCATTGCTACAGGCATCGTGGTGTCACGCTCGTCG
TTTGGTATGGCTTCATTCAGCTCCGGTTCCCAACGATCAAGGCGAGTTACATGATCCCCCATGTTGTGCA
AAAAAGCGGTTAGCTCCTTCGGTCCTCCGATCGTTGTCAGAAGTAAGTTGGCCGCAGTGTTATCACTCAT
GGTTATGGCAGCACTGCATAATTCTCTTACTGTCATGCCATCCGTAAGATGCTTTTCTGTGACTGGTGAG
TACTCAACCAAGTCATTCTGAGAATAGTGTATGCGGCGACCGAGTTGCTCTTGCCCGGCGTCAATACGGG
ATAATACCGCGCCACATAGCAGAACTTTAAAAGTGCTCATCATTGGAAAACGTTCTTCGGGGCGAAAACT
CTCAAGGATCTTACCGCTGTTGAGATCCAGTTCGATGTAACCCACTCGTGCACCCAACTGATCTTCAGCA
TCTTTTACTTTCACCAGCGTTTCTGGGTGAGCAAAAACAGGAAGGCAAAATGCCGCAAAAAAGGGAATAA
GGGCGACACGGAAATGTTGAATACTCATACTCTTCCTTTTTCAATATTATTGAAGCATTTATCAGGGTTA
TTGTCTCATGAGCGGATACATATTTGAATGTATTTAGAAAAATAAACAAATAGGGGTTCCGCGCACATTT
CCCCGAAAAGTGCCACCTGACGTC
Features (pLannotate 1.2.2; 28 found; start..end, strand, type, name):
     28..80      -  misc_feature   bom (fragment): basis of mobility region from pBR322
    235..614     +  enhancer       CMV enhancer: human cytomegalovirus immediate early enhancer
    615..818     +  promoter       CMV promoter: human cytomegalovirus (CMV) immediate early promoter
    814..847     +  LTR            5' LTR (truncated) (fragment): truncated 5' long terminal repeat (LTR) from HIV-1
    863..881     +  promoter       T7 promoter: promoter for bacteriophage T7 RNA polymerase
    920..944     +  protein_bind   attB1: mutant version of attB; recombination site for the Gateway® BP reaction BP Clonase™
    998..1018    +  CDS            3xFLAG (fragment): three tandem FLAG® epitope tags
   1031..2272    +  CDS            DRD2 (fragment): DRD2_HUMAN - Experimental evidence at protein level: Swiss-Prot protein existence level 1. Dopamine receptor whose activity is mediated by G proteins which inhibit adenylyl cyclase (PubMed:21645528). Positively regulates postnatal regression of retinal hyaloid vessels via suppression of VEGFR2/KDR activity, downstream of OPN5 (By similarity). From Homo sapiens (Human).
   2274..2298    -  protein_bind   attB2: mutant version of attB; recombination site for the Gateway® BP reaction BP Clonase™
   2336..2686    +  CDS            TEV protease (fragment): tobacco etch virus protease (Kapust et al., 2001)
   2759..3199    +  CDS            GAL4 DNA binding domain: DNA binding domain of the GAL4 transcriptional activator; Saccharomyces cerevisiae GAL4 (truncated)
   3413..3646    +  CDS            VP16 AD: transcriptional activation domain of herpes simplex virus protein VP16 (Triezenberg et al., 1988; Cousens et al., 1989); UL48
   3650..3706    +  CDS            3xHA (fragment): three tandem HA epitope tags
   3719..3737    -  promoter       SP6 promoter: promoter for bacteriophage SP6 RNA polymerase
   3763..3987    +  polyA_signal   bGH poly(A) signal: bovine growth hormone polyadenylation signal
   3991..4012    +  promoter       SV40 promoter (fragment): SV40 enhancer and early promoter
   4033..4461    +  rep_origin     f1 ori (sequence partly withheld): f1 bacteriophage origin of replication; arrow indicates direction of (+) strand synthesis
   4475..4804    +  promoter       SV40 promoter: SV40 enhancer and early promoter
   4871..5662    +  CDS            neo: KKA2_KLEPN - Also known as kan, nptII. Experimental evidence at protein level: Swiss-Prot protein existence level 1. Resistance to kanamycin, neomycin, paromomycin, ribostamycin, butirosin and gentamicin B. From Klebsiella pneumoniae.
   5686..5844    +  CDS            ble (fragment): BLE_KLEPN - Experimental evidence at protein level: Swiss-Prot protein existence level 1. Binding protein with a strong affinity to the bleomycin family of antibiotics. Binds to CL990; an antimitotic-antibiotic compound. From Klebsiella pneumoniae.
   5839..5960    +  polyA_signal   SV40 poly(A) signal: SV40 polyadenylation signal
   6033..6049    -  protein_bind   lac operator: The lac repressor binds to the lac operator to inhibit transcription in E. coli. This inhibition can be relieved by adding lactose or isopropyl-β-D-thiogalactopyranoside (IPTG). lac repressor encoded by lacI
   6057..6087    -  promoter       lac promoter: promoter for the E. coli lac operon
   6102..6123    -  protein_bind   CAP binding site: CAP binding activates transcription in the presence of cAMP. E. coli catabolite activator protein
   6136..6228    -  CDS            lacI (fragment): lac repressor; lacI; The lac repressor binds to the lac operator to inhibit transcription in E. coli. This inhibition can be relieved by adding lactose or isopropyl-β-D-thiogalactopyranoside (IPTG).
   6411..6999    -  rep_origin     ori: high-copy-number ColE1/pMB1/pBR322/pUC origin of replication
   7170..8030    -  CDS            AmpR: β-lactamase; bla; confers resistance to ampicillin, carbenicillin, and related antibiotics
   8031..8135    -  promoter       AmpR promoter: bla
