[The description below was written by a language model from this plasmid's Addgene catalogue record and pLannotate feature annotations shown in this document.]
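Description:
pcDNA3_SP-DRD2-NTEV-TCS-GV-2xHA is an 8.2 kb mammalian expression plasmid on the pcDNA3 backbone, built by Gateway cloning for split TEV protease assays of GPCR activation. It replicates in E. coli from a high-copy ColE1/pUC-type origin and is selected with ampicillin through the AmpR (β-lactamase) cassette. An f1 origin is also present. For mammalian cells, an SV40 promoter drives a neomycin/kanamycin phosphotransferase gene followed by an SV40 polyadenylation signal, which would permit G418 selection of stable transfectants.

The payload is a single fusion open reading frame expressed from the CMV enhancer/promoter and terminated by the bGH poly(A) signal, with T7 and SP6 promoters flanking the cassette. Human dopamine receptor D2 (DRD2) sits between attB1 and attB2 sites left by Gateway recombination. It is preceded by the signal peptide (SP) named in the construct title, which the table does not annotate as a separate feature, and by a short FLAG-like epitope fragment. Downstream of attB2, the receptor is fused to an N-terminal fragment of TEV protease (NTEV), a TEV cleavage site (TCS, named in the title but not separately annotated), the artificial transcription factor GV (GAL4 DNA-binding domain plus VP16 activation domain), and a C-terminal 2xHA tag.

In the split TEV design, the associated publication pairs such receptor fusions with β-arrestin-2. Ligand-driven recruitment of a partner carrying the complementary protease fragment reconstitutes TEV activity, the TCS is cleaved, and the released GV can activate a GAL4-responsive reporter. The partner and reporter constructs are not part of this record. The publication title indicates that the construct belongs to a systematic comparison of signal peptide and β-arrestin binding motif variants.
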