Addgene plasmid #194363: pcDNA3_SP-DRD2-NTEV-TCS-GV-2xHA
Purpose: Split TEV assays
Depositing lab: Michael Wehr. Depositing organization: Klinikum der Ludwig Maximilians-Universitaet Muenchen. Publication: Improved Split TEV GPCR beta-arrestin-2 Recruitment Assays via Systematic Analysis of Signal Peptide and beta-arrestin Binding Motif Variants. Wu Y, von Hauff IV, Jensen N, Rossner MJ, Wehr MC. Biosensors (Basel). 2022 Dec 29;13(1):48. doi: 10.3390/bios13010048. PubMed 36671883.
Backbone
  Vector backbone: pcDNA3
  Vector type: Mammalian Expression
Growth in bacteria
  Bacterial resistance: Ampicillin, 100 μg/mL
  Growth temperature: 37°C
  Growth strain: DH5alpha
  Copy number: High Copy
Gene/Insert
  Gene/Insert name: SP-DRD2-NTEV-TCS-GV-2xHA
  Species: H. sapiens (human), Synthetic
  Entrez Gene: DRD2 (a.k.a. D2DR, D2R)
  Promoter: CMV
  Tag / fusion protein: 2xHA (C terminal on insert)
  Cloning method: Gateway Cloning
  Sequencing primers: 5′ CGCAAATGGGCGGTAGGCGTG; 3′ TAGAAGGCACAGTCGAGG
Terms and licenses: Academic/Nonprofit Terms; Industry Terms: Not Available to Industry
How to cite: pcDNA3_SP-DRD2-NTEV-TCS-GV-2xHA was a gift from Michael Wehr (Addgene plasmid # 194363 ; http://n2t.net/addgene:194363 ; RRID:Addgene_194363)
